Addgene plasmid #59321: pCAG-HA-NLGN4 D396*
Purpose: Expression plasmid of HA-tagged human Neuroligin 4 harboring a D396* nonsense mutation
Depositing lab: Peter Scheiffele. Depositing organization: Columbia University. Publication: Disorder-associated mutations lead to functional inactivation of neuroligins. Chih B, Afridi SK, Clark L, Scheiffele P. Hum Mol Genet. 2004 Jul 15;13(14):1471-7. Epub 2004 May 18. 10.1093/hmg/ddh158 PubMed 15150161.
Backbone
  Vector backbone: pCAGGS
  Backbone size w/o insert (bp): 4835
  Total vector size (bp): 6002
  Vector type: Mammalian Expression
Growth in bacteria
  Bacterial resistance: Ampicillin, 100 μg/mL
  Growth temperature: 37°C
  Growth strain: DH5alpha
  Copy number: High Copy
Gene/Insert
  Gene/Insert name: NLGN4 D396* (alt name: Neuroligin 4)
  Species: H. sapiens (human)
  Insert size (bp): 1167
  Mutation: D396* nonsense mutation, rest of ORF deleted
  GenBank ID: BC034018
  Entrez Gene: NLGN4X (a.k.a. ASPGX2, AUTSX2, HLNX, HNL4X, NLGN4)
  Promoter: CAG
  Tag / fusion protein: HA (N terminal on insert)
  Cloning method: Unknown
  Sequencing primers: 5′ pCAG-F (5'-GCAACGTGCTGGTTATTGTG-3'); 3′ Bglob-pA-R (5'-TTTTGGCAGAGGGAAAAAGA-3'); pCAG_rev_seq (5'-CAGCCACCACCTTCTGATAG-3')
Terms and licenses: Academic/Nonprofit Terms; Industry Terms: Not Available to Industry
Depositor comments: See map & sequence file for insert-releasing enzymes (e.g. NheI / XhoI). HA-epitope tag was introduced at the mature N-terminus after the signal sequence
How to cite: pCAG-HA-NLGN4 D396* was a gift from Peter Scheiffele (Addgene plasmid # 59321 ; http://n2t.net/addgene:59321 ; RRID:Addgene_59321)
