[The description below was written by a language model from this plasmid's Addgene catalogue record and pLannotate feature annotations shown in this document.]
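Description:
pCAG-HA-NLGN4 D396* is a mammalian expression plasmid built on the pCAGGS backbone (about 6.0 kb in total) that drives production of a truncated, HA-tagged form of human Neuroligin 4 (NLGN4X). It is propagated in E. coli as a high-copy plasmid through a ColE1/pUC-type origin and selected with ampicillin via the β-lactamase gene. The backbone also carries remnants of the lac promoter/operator region and an SV40 origin of replication with an adjacent SV40 poly(A) signal. The SV40 origin can support episomal amplification in cells expressing large T antigen. No mammalian selection marker is annotated, which fits use in transient transfection.

Expression comes from the composite CAG promoter, annotated here as the CMV immediate-early enhancer (spanning the plasmid origin), the chicken β-actin promoter and a chimeric β-actin/β-globin intron, which together give strong, broadly active transcription. The transcript is terminated by the rabbit β-globin polyadenylation signal. The short β-globin "CDS" fragments flanking the insert are residual globin sequences from the pCAGGS cassette, not intended coding sequence. The roughly 1.2 kb insert encodes NLGN4 up to a nonsense mutation at D396, with the remainder of the open reading frame deleted. According to the depositor, the HA epitope sits at the mature N-terminus, just after the signal sequence, so it should remain on the processed protein. The tag itself is not separately annotated in the feature table.

The associated publication examined how disorder-associated mutations functionally inactivate neuroligins, and this construct serves to express and detect the truncated mutant in mammalian cells for comparison with the normal protein.
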