Features (pLannotate 1.2.2; 18 found; start..end, strand, type, name):
    368..645     +  promoter       chicken β-actin promoter: No description available
    647..1664    +  intron         chimeric intron: chimera between introns from chicken β-actin and rabbit β-globin
   1662..1718    +  CDS            HBB (fragment): HBB_LEPEU - Experimental evidence at protein level: Swiss-Prot protein existence level 1. Involved in oxygen transport from the lung to the various peripheral tissues. From Lepus europaeus (European hare).
   1830..2897    +  CDS            NLGN4X (fragment): NLGNX_HUMAN - Also known as KIAA1260, NLGN4. Experimental evidence at protein level: Swiss-Prot protein existence level 1. Putative neuronal cell surface protein involved in cell-cell- interactions. From Homo sapiens (Human).
   2917..3000    +  CDS            HBB (fragment): HBB_PONPY - Experimental evidence at transcript level: Swiss-Prot protein existence level 2. Involved in oxygen transport from the lung to the various peripheral tissues. From Pongo pygmaeus (Bornean orangutan).
   3071..3126    +  polyA_signal   β-globin poly(A) signal: rabbit β-globin polyadenylation signal (Gil and Proudfoot, 1987)
   3511..3527    -  protein_bind   lac operator: The lac repressor binds to the lac operator to inhibit transcription in E. coli. This inhibition can be relieved by adding lactose or isopropyl-β-D-thiogalactopyranoside (IPTG). lac repressor encoded by lacI
   3535..3565    -  promoter       lac promoter: promoter for the E. coli lac operon
   3580..3601    -  protein_bind   CAP binding site: CAP binding activates transcription in the presence of cAMP. E. coli catabolite activator protein
   3614..3653    -  CDS            lacI (fragment): lac repressor; lacI; The lac repressor binds to the lac operator to inhibit transcription in E. coli. This inhibition can be relieved by adding lactose or isopropyl-β-D-thiogalactopyranoside (IPTG).
   3660..3682    +  promoter       SV40 promoter (fragment): SV40 enhancer and early promoter
   3706..3841    +  rep_origin     SV40 ori: SV40 origin of replication
   3861..3995    +  polyA_signal   SV40 poly(A) signal: SV40 polyadenylation signal
   3997..4051    -  CDS            lacI (fragment): lac repressor; lacI; The lac repressor binds to the lac operator to inhibit transcription in E. coli. This inhibition can be relieved by adding lactose or isopropyl-β-D-thiogalactopyranoside (IPTG).
   4234..4822    -  rep_origin     ori: high-copy-number ColE1/pMB1/pBR322/pUC origin of replication
   4993..5853    -  CDS            AmpR: β-lactamase; bla; confers resistance to ampicillin, carbenicillin, and related antibiotics
   5854..5958    -  promoter       AmpR promoter: bla
   5989..366     +  enhancer       CMV enhancer (across the origin): human cytomegalovirus immediate early enhancer
>Addgene plasmid #59321 | pCAG-HA-NLGN4 D396* | depositor full sequence | sequence record 107090 | pCAG-HA-NLGN4 D396* sequence 6002 bps
ACTAGTTATTAATAGTAATCAATTACGGGGTCATTAGTTCATAGCCCATATATGGAGTTCCGCGTTACAT
AACTTACGGTAAATGGCCCGCCTGGCTGACCGCCCAACGACCCCCGCCCATTGACGTCAATAATGACGTA
TGTTCCCATAGTAACGCCAATAGGGACTTTCCATTGACGTCAATGGGTGGAGTATTTACGGTAAACTGCC
CACTTGGCAGTACATCAAGTGTATCATATGCCAAGTACGCCCCCTATTGACGTCAATGACGGTAAATGGC
CCGCCTGGCATTATGCCCAGTACATGACCTTATGGGACTTTCCTACTTGGCAGTACATCTACGTATTAGT
CATCGCTATTACCATGGTCGAGGTGAGCCCCACGTTCTGCTTCACTCTCCCCATCTCCCCCCCCTCCCCA
CCCCCAATTTTGTATTTATTTATTTTTTAATTATTTTGTGCAGCGATGGGGGCGGGGGGGGGGGGGGGGC
GCGCGCCAGGCGGGGCGGGGCGGGGCGAGGGGCGGGGCGGGGCGAGGCGGAGAGGTGCGGCGGCAGCCAA
TCAGAGCGGCGCGCTCCGAAAGTTTCCTTTTATGGCGAGGCGGCGGCGGCGGCGGCCCTATAAAAAGCGA
AGCGCGCGGCGGGCGGGGAGTCGCTGCGACGCTGCCTTCGCCCCGTGCCCCGCTCCGCCGCCGCCTCGCG
CCGCCCGCCCCGGCTCTGACTGACCGCGTTACTCCCACAGGTGAGCGGGCGGGACGGCCCTTCTCCTCCG
GGCTGTAATTAGCGCTTGGTTTAATGACGGCTTGTTTCTTTTCTGTGGCTGCGTGAAAGCCTTGAGGGGC
TCCGGGAGGGCCCTTTGTGCGGGGGGAGCGGCTCGGGGGGTGCGTGCGTGTGTGTGTGCGTGGGGAGCGC
CGCGTGCGGCTCCGCGCTGCCCGGCGGCTGTGAGCGCTGCGGGCGCGGCGCGGGGCTTTGTGCGCTCCGC
AGTGTGCGCGAGGGGAGCGCGGCCGGGGGCGGTGCCCCGCGGTGCGGGGGGGGCTGCGAGGGGAACAAAG
GCTGCGTGCGGGGTGTGTGCGTGGGGGGGTGAGCAGGGGGTGTGGGCGCGTCGGTCGGGCTGCAACCCCC
CCTGCACCCCCCTCCCCGAGTTGCTGAGCACGGCCCGGCTTCGGGTGCGGGGCTCCGTACGGGGCGTGGC
GCGGGGCTCGCCGTGCCGGGCGGGGGGTGGCGGCAGGTGGGGGTGCCGGGCGGGGCGGGGCCGCCTCGGG
CCGGGGAGGGCTCGGGGGAGGGGCGCGGCGGCCCCCGGAGCGCCGGCGGCTGTCGAGGCGCGGCGAGCCG
CAGCCATTGCCTTTTATGGTAATCGTGCGAGAGGGCGCAGGGACTTCCTTTGTCCCAAATCTGTGCGGAG
CCGAAATCTGGGAGGCGCCGCCGCACCCCCTCTAGCGGGCGCGGGGCGAAGCGGTGCGGCGCCGGCAGGA
AGGAAATGGGCGGGGAGGGCCTTCGTGCGTCGCCGCGCCGCCGTCCCCTTCTCCCTCTCCAGCCTCGGGG
CTGTCCGCGGGGGGACGGCTGCCTTCGGGGGGGACGGGGCAGGGCGGGGTTCGGCTTCTGGCGTGTGACC
GGCGGCTCTAGAGCCTCTGCTAACCATGTTCATGCCTTCTTCTTTTTCCTACAGCTCCTGGGCAACGTGC
TGGTTATTGTGCTGTCTCATCATTTTGGCAAAGAATTCGCGGCCGCTAGCACCATGGCTGCTGGCTGCCT
GCTGGCCTGGACGCTGACACTTTGGCAGGCGTGGCTGATCCTGATCGGGCCCTCGTCGGAGTACCCATAC
GACGTCCCAGACTACGCTGGTACCTATCCAGTTGTCAACACAAATTATGGCAAAATCCGGGGCCTAAGAA
CACCGTTACCCAATGAGATCTTGGGTCCAGTGGAGCAGTACTTAGGGGTCCCCTATGCCTCACCCCCCAC
TGGAGAGAGGCGGTTTCAGCCCCCAGAACCCCCGTCCTCCTGGACTGGCATCCGAAATACTACTCAGTTT
GCTGCTGTGTGCCCCCAGCACCTGGATGAGAGATCCTTACTGCATGACATGCTGCCCATCTGGTTTACCG
CCAATTTGGATACTTTGATGACCTATGTTCAAGATCAAAATGAAGACTGCCTTTACTTAAACATCTACGT
GCCCACGGAAGATGATATTCATGATCAGAACAGTAAGAAGCCCGTCATGGTCTATATCCATGGGGGATCT
TACATGGAGGGCACCGGCAACATGATTGACGGCAGCATTTTGGCAAGCTACGGAAACGTCATTGTGATCA
CCATTAACTACCGTCTGGGAATACTAGGGTTTTTAAGTACCGGTGACCAGGCAGCAAAAGGCAACTATGG
GCTCCTGGATCAGATTCAAGCACTGCGGTGGATTGAGGAGAATGTGGGAGCCTTTGGCGGGGACCCCAAG
AGAGTGACCATCTTTGGCTCGGGGGCTGGGGCCTCCTGTGTCAGCCTGTTGACCCTGTCCCACTACTCAG
AAGGTCTCTTCCAGAAGGCCATCATTCAGAGCGGCACCGCCCTGTCCAGCTGGGCAGTGAACTACCAGCC
GGCCAAGTACACTCGGATATTGGCAGACAAGGTCGGCTGCAACATGCTGGACACCACGGACATGGTAGAA
TGCCTGCGGAACAAGAACTACAAGGAGCTCATCCAGCAGACCATCACCCCGGCCACCTACCACATAGCCT
TCGGGCCGGTGATCGACGGCGACGTCATCCCAGACGACCCCCAGATCCTGATGGAGCAAGGCGAGTTCCT
CAACTACGACATCATGCTGGGCGTCAACCAAGGGGAAGGCCTGAAGTTCGTGGACGGCATCGTGGATAAC
GAGGACGGTGTGACGCCCAACGACTTTTGACTCGAGGTACCCCCGGGGAGCTCAATTCACTCCTCAGGTG
CAGGCTGCCTATCAGAAGGTGGTGGCTGGTGTGGCCAATGCCCTGGCTCACAAATACCACTGAGATCTTT
TTCCCTCTGCCAAAAATTATGGGGACATCATGAAGCCCCTTGAGCATCTGACTTCTGGCTAATAAAGGAA
ATTTATTTTCATTGCAATAGTGTGTTGGAATTTTTTGTGTCTCTCACTCGGAAGGACATATGGGAGGGCA
AATCATTTAAAACATCAGAATGAGTATTTGGTTTAGAGTTTGGCAACATATGCCCATATGCTGGCTGCCA
TGAACAAAGGTTGGCTATAAAGAGGTCATCAGTATATGAAACAGCCCCCTGCTGTCCATTCCTTATTCCA
TAGAAAAGCCTTGACTTGAGGTTAGATTTTTTTTATATTTTGTTTTGTGTTATTTTTTTCTTTAACATCC
CTAAAATTTTCCTTACATGTTTTACTAGCCAGATTTTTCCTCCTCTCCTGACTACTCCCAGTCATAGCTG
TCCCTCTTCTCTTATGGAGATCCCTCGACCTGCAGCCCAAGCTTGGCGTAATCATGGTCATAGCTGTTTC
CTGTGTGAAATTGTTATCCGCTCACAATTCCACACAACATACGAGCCGGAAGCATAAAGTGTAAAGCCTG
GGGTGCCTAATGAGTGAGCTAACTCACATTAATTGCGTTGCGCTCACTGCCCGCTTTCCAGTCGGGAAAC
CTGTCGTGCCAGCGGATCCGCATCTCAATTAGTCAGCAACCATAGTCCCGCCCCTAACTCCGCCCATCCC
GCCCCTAACTCCGCCCAGTTCCGCCCATTCTCCGCCCCATGGCTGACTAATTTTTTTTATTTATGCAGAG
GCCGAGGCCGCCTCGGCCTCTGAGCTATTCCAGAAGTAGTGAGGAGGCTTTTTTGGAGGCCTAGGCTTTT
GCAAAAAGCTAACTTGTTTATTGCAGCTTATAATGGTTACAAATAAAGCAATAGCATCACAAATTTCACA
AATAAAGCATTTTTTTCACTGCATTCTAGTTGTGGTTTGTCCAAACTCATCAATGTATCTTATCATGTCT
GGATCCGCTGCATTAATGAATCGGCCAACGCGCGGGGAGAGGCGGTTTGCGTATTGGGCGCTCTTCCGCT
TCCTCGCTCACTGACTCGCTGCGCTCGGTCGTTCGGCTGCGGCGAGCGGTATCAGCTCACTCAAAGGCGG
TAATACGGTTATCCACAGAATCAGGGGATAACGCAGGAAAGAACATGTGAGCAAAAGGCCAGCAAAAGGC
CAGGAACCGTAAAAAGGCCGCGTTGCTGGCGTTTTTCCATAGGCTCCGCCCCCCTGACGAGCATCACAAA
AATCGACGCTCAAGTCAGAGGTGGCGAAACCCGACAGGACTATAAAGATACCAGGCGTTTCCCCCTGGAA
GCTCCCTCGTGCGCTCTCCTGTTCCGACCCTGCCGCTTACCGGATACCTGTCCGCCTTTCTCCCTTCGGG
AAGCGTGGCGCTTTCTCATAGCTCACGCTGTAGGTATCTCAGTTCGGTGTAGGTCGTTCGCTCCAAGCTG
GGCTGTGTGCACGAACCCCCCGTTCAGCCCGACCGCTGCGCCTTATCCGGTAACTATCGTCTTGAGTCCA
ACCCGGTAAGACACGACTTATCGCCACTGGCAGCAGCCACTGGTAACAGGATTAGCAGAGCGAGGTATGT
AGGCGGTGCTACAGAGTTCTTGAAGTGGTGGCCTAACTACGGCTACACTAGAAGAACAGTATTTGGTATC
TGCGCTCTGCTGAAGCCAGTTACCTTCGGAAAAAGAGTTGGTAGCTCTTGATCCGGCAAACAAACCACCG
CTGGTAGCGGTGGTTTTTTTGTTTGCAAGCAGCAGATTACGCGCAGAAAAAAAGGATCTCAAGAAGATCC
TTTGATCTTTTCTACGGGGTCTGACGCTCAGTGGAACGAAAACTCACGTTAAGGGATTTTGGTCATGAGA
TTATCAAAAAGGATCTTCACCTAGATCCTTTTAAATTAAAAATGAAGTTTTAAATCAATCTAAAGTATAT
ATGAGTAAACTTGGTCTGACAGTTACCAATGCTTAATCAGTGAGGCACCTATCTCAGCGATCTGTCTATT
TCGTTCATCCATAGTTGCCTGACTCCCCGTCGTGTAGATAACTACGATACGGGAGGGCTTACCATCTGGC
CCCAGTGCTGCAATGATACCGCGAGACCCACGCTCACCGGCTCCAGATTTATCAGCAATAAACCAGCCAG
CCGGAAGGGCCGAGCGCAGAAGTGGTCCTGCAACTTTATCCGCCTCCATCCAGTCTATTAATTGTTGCCG
GGAAGCTAGAGTAAGTAGTTCGCCAGTTAATAGTTTGCGCAACGTTGTTGCCATTGCTACAGGCATCGTG
GTGTCACGCTCGTCGTTTGGTATGGCTTCATTCAGCTCCGGTTCCCAACGATCAAGGCGAGTTACATGAT
CCCCCATGTTGTGCAAAAAAGCGGTTAGCTCCTTCGGTCCTCCGATCGTTGTCAGAAGTAAGTTGGCCGC
AGTGTTATCACTCATGGTTATGGCAGCACTGCATAATTCTCTTACTGTCATGCCATCCGTAAGATGCTTT
TCTGTGACTGGTGAGTACTCAACCAAGTCATTCTGAGAATAGTGTATGCGGCGACCGAGTTGCTCTTGCC
CGGCGTCAATACGGGATAATACCGCGCCACATAGCAGAACTTTAAAAGTGCTCATCATTGGAAAACGTTC
TTCGGGGCGAAAACTCTCAAGGATCTTACCGCTGTTGAGATCCAGTTCGATGTAACCCACTCGTGCACCC
AACTGATCTTCAGCATCTTTTACTTTCACCAGCGTTTCTGGGTGAGCAAAAACAGGAAGGCAAAATGCCG
CAAAAAAGGGAATAAGGGCGACACGGAAATGTTGAATACTCATACTCTTCCTTTTTCAATATTATTGAAG
CATTTATCAGGGTTATTGTCTCATGAGCGGATACATATTTGAATGTATTTAGAAAAATAAACAAATAGGG
GTTCCGCGCACATTTCCCCGAAAAGTGCCACCTGGGTCGACATTGATTATTG
