>Addgene plasmid #59321 | pCAG-HA-NLGN4 D396* | addgene partial sequence | sequence record 115384 | pCAG-F 5'-GCAACGTGCTGGTTATTGTG-3'
GCCTGCTGGCCTGGACGCTGACACTTTGGCAGGCGTGGCTGATCCTGATCGGGCCCTCGTCGGAGTACCC
ATACGACGTCCCAGACTACGCTGGTACCTATCCAGTTGTCAACACAAATTATGGCAAAATCCGGGGCCTA
AGAACACCGTTACCCAATGAGATCTTGGGTCCAGTGGAGCAGTACTTANGGGTCCCCTATGCCTCACCCC
CCACTGGAGAGAGGCGGTTTCANCCCCCAGAACCCCCGTCCTCCTGGACTGGCATCCGAAATACTACTCA
GTTTGCTGCTGTGTGCCCCCAGCACCTGGATGAGAGATCCTTACTGCATGACATGCTGCCCATCTGGTTT
ACCGCCAATTTGGATACTTTGATGACCTATGTTCAAGATCAAAATGAAGACTGCCTTTACTTAAACATCT
ACGTGCCCACGGAAGATGATATTCATGATCANAACAGTAAGAANCCCGTCATGGTCTATATCCATGGGGG
ATCTTACATGGAGGGCACCGGCAACATGATTGACGGCAGCATTTTGGCAAGCTACGGAAACGTCATTGTG
ATCACCATTAACTACCGTCTGGGAATACTAGGGTTTTTAAGTACCGGTG
