>Addgene plasmid #59321 | pCAG-HA-NLGN4 D396* | addgene partial sequence | sequence record 116862 | Bglob-pA-R 5'-ttttggcagagggaaaaaga-3'
GCCTGCACCTGAGGAGTGAATTGAGCTCCCCGGGGGTACCTCGAGTCAAAAGTCGTTGGGCGTCACACCG
TCCTCGTTATCCACGATGCCGTCCACGAACTTCAGGCCTTCCCCTTGGTTGACGCCCAGCATGATGTCGT
AGTTGAGGAACTCGCCTTGCTCCATCAGGATCTGGGGGTCGTCTGGGATGACGTCGCCGTCGATCACCGG
CCCGAAGGCTATGTGGTAGGTGGCCGGGGTGATGGTCTGCTGGATGAGCTCCTTGTAGTTCTTGTTCCGC
AGGCATTCTACCATGTCCGTGGTGTCCAGCATGTTGCAGCCGACCTTGTCTGCCAATATCCGAGTGTACT
TGGCCGGCTGGTAGTTCACTGCCCAGCTGGACAGGGCGGTGCCGCTCTGAATGATGGCCTTCTGGAAGAG
ACCTTCTGAGTAGTGGGACAGGGTCAACAGGCTGACACAGGAGGCCCCAGCCCCCGAGCCAAAGATGGTC
ACTCTCTTGGGGTCCCCGCCAAAGGCTCCCACATTCTCCTCAATCCACCGCAGTGCTTGAATCTGATCCA
GGAGCCCATAGTTGCCTTTTGCTGCCTGGTCACCGGTACTTAAAAACCCTAGTATTCCCAGACGGTAGTT
AATGGTGATCACAATGACGTTTCCGTAGCTTGCCAAAATGCTGCCGTCAATCATGTTGCCGGTGCCCTCC
ATGTAAGATCCCCCATGGATATAGACCATGACGGGCTTCTTACTGTTCTGATCATGAATATCATCTTCCG
TGGGCACGTAGATGTTTAAGTAAAGGCAGTCTTCATTTTGATCTTGAACATAGGTCATCAAAGTATCCAA
ATTGGCGGG
